>Addgene plasmid #126180 | pBbS11k-RFP | addgene full sequence | sequence record 247747 | Addgene NGS Result
GACGTCTTTACGGCTAGCTCAGTCCTAGGTATTATGCTAGCAGGTTTAATCGAATTCAAAAGATCTTTTA
AGAAGGAGATATACATATGGCGAGTAGCGAAGACGTTATCAAAGAGTTCATGCGTTTCAAAGTTCGTATG
GAAGGTTCCGTTAACGGTCACGAGTTCGAAATCGAAGGTGAAGGTGAAGGTCGTCCGTACGAAGGTACCC
AGACCGCTAAACTGAAAGTTACCAAAGGTGGTCCGCTGCCGTTCGCTTGGGACATCCTGTCCCCGCAGTT
CCAGTACGGTTCCAAAGCTTACGTTAAACACCCGGCTGACATCCCGGACTACCTGAAACTGTCCTTCCCG
GAAGGTTTCAAATGGGAACGTGTTATGAACTTCGAAGACGGTGGTGTTGTTACCGTTACCCAGGACTCCT
CCCTGCAAGACGGTGAGTTCATCTACAAAGTTAAACTGCGTGGTACCAACTTCCCGTCCGACGGTCCGGT
TATGCAGAAAAAAACCATGGGTTGGGAAGCTTCCACCGAACGTATGTACCCGGAAGACGGTGCTCTGAAA
GGTGAAATCAAAATGCGTCTGAAACTGAAAGACGGTGGTCACTACGACGCTGAAGTTAAAACCACCTACA
TGGCTAAAAAACCGGTTCAGCTGCCGGGTGCTTACAAAACCGACATCAAACTGGACATCACCTCCCACAA
CGAAGACTACACCATCGTTGAACAGTACGAACGTGCTGAAGGTCGTCACTCCACCGGTGCTTAAGGATCC
AAACTCGAGTAAGGATCTCCAGGCATCAAATAAAACGAAAGGCTCAGTCGAAAGACTGGGCCTTTCGTTT
TATCTGTTGTTTGTCGGTGAACGCTCTCTACTAGAGTCACACTGGCTCACCTTCGGGTGGGCCTTTCTGC
GTTTATACCTAGGGTACGGGTTTTGCTGCCCGCAAACGGGCTGTTCTGGTGTTGCTAGTTTGTTATCAGA
ATCGCAGATCCGGCTTCAGCCGGTTTGCCGGCTGAAAGCGCTATTTCTTCCAGAATTGCCATGATTTTTT
CCCCACGGGAGGCGTCACTGGCTCCCGTGTTGTCGGCAGCTTTGATTCGATAAGCAGCATCGCCTGTTTC
AGGCTGTCTATGTGTGACTGTTGAGCTGTAACAAGTTGTCTCAGGTGTTCAATTTCATGTTCTAGTTGCT
TTGTTTTACTGGTTTCACCTGTTCTATTAGGTGTTACATGCTGTTCATCTGTTACATTGTCGATCTGTTC
ATGGTGAACAGCTTTGAATGCACCAAAAACTCGTAAAAGCTCTGATGTATCTATCTTTTTTACACCGTTT
TCATCTGTGCATATGGACAGTTTTCCCTTTGATATGTAACGGTGAACAGTTGTTCTACTTTTGTTTGTTA
GTCTTGATGCTTCACTGATAGATACAAGAGCCATAAGAACCTCAGATCCTTCCGTATTTAGCCAGTATGT
TCTCTAGTGTGGTTCGTTGTTTTTGCGTGAGCCATGAGAACGAACCATTGAGATCATACTTACTTTGCAT
GTCACTCAAAAATTTTGCCTCAAAACTGGTGAGCTGAATTTTTGCAGTTAAAGCATCGTGTAGTGTTTTT
CTTAGTCCGTTATGTAGGTAGGAATCTGATGTAATGGTTGTTGGTATTTTGTCACCATTCATTTTTATCT
GGTTGTTCTCAAGTTCGGTTACGAGATCCATTTGTCTATCTAGTTCAACTTGGAAAATCAACGTATCAGT
CGGGCGGCCTCGCTTATCAACCACCAATTTCATATTGCTGTAAGTGTTTAAATCTTTACTTATTGGTTTC
AAAACCCATTGGTTAAGCCTTTTAAACTCATGGTAGTTATTTTCAAGCATTAACATGAACTTAAATTCAT
CAAGGCTAATCTCTATATTTGCCTTGTGAGTTTTCTTTTGTGTTAGTTCTTTTAATAACCACTCATAAAT
CCTCATAGAGTATTTGTTTTCAAAAGACTTAACATGTTCCAGATTATATTTTATGAATTTTTTTAACTGG
AAAAGATAAGGCAATATCTCTTCACTAAAAACTAATTCTAATTTTTCGCTTGAGAACTTGGCATAGTTTG
TCCACTGGAAAATCTCAAAGCCTTTAACCAAAGGATTCCTGATTTCCACAGTTCTCGTCATCAGCTCTCT
GGTTGCTTTAGCTAATACACCATAAGCATTTTCCCTACTGATGTTCATCATCTGAGCGTATTGGTTATAA
GTGAACGATACCGTCCGTTCTTTCCTTGTAGGGTTTTCAATCGTGGGGTTGAGTAGTGCCACACAGCATA
AAATTAGCTTGGTTTCATGCTCCGTTAAGTCATAGCGACTAATCGCTAGTTCATTTGCTTTGAAAACAAC
TAATTCAGACATACATCTCAATTGGTCTAGGTGATTTTAATCACTATACCAATTGAGATGGGCTAGTCAA
TGATAATTACTAGTCCTTTTCCCGGGTGATCTGGGTATCTGTAAATTCTGCTAGACCTTTGCTGGAAAAC
TTGTAAATTCTGCTAGACCCTCTGTAAATTCCGCTAGACCTTTGTGTGTTTTTTTTGTTTATATTCAAGT
GGTTATAATTTATAGAATAAAGAAAGAATAAAAAAAGATAAAAAGAATAGATCCCAGCCCTGTGTATAAC
TCACTACTTTAGTCAGTTCCGCAGTATTACAAAAGGATGTCGCAAACGCTGTTTGCTCCTCTACAAAACA
GACCTTAAAACCCTAAAGGCTTAAGTAGCACCCTCGCAAGCTCGGGCAAATCGCTGAATATTCCTTTTGT
CTCCGACCATCAGGCACCTGAGTCGCTGTCTTTTTCGTGACATTCAGTTCGCTGCGCTCACGGCTCTGGC
AGTGAATGGGGGTAAATGGCACTACAGGCGCCTTTTATGGATTCATGCAAGGAAACTACCCATAATACAA
GAAAAGCCCGTCACGGGCTTCTCAGGGCGTTTTATGGCGGGTCTGCTATGTGGTGCTATCTGACTTTTTG
CTGTTCAGCAGTTCCTGCCCTCTGATTTTCCAGTCTGACCACTTCGGATTATCCCGTGACAGGTCATTCA
GACTGGCTAATGCACCCAGTAAGGCAGCGGTATCATCAACAGGCTTACCCGTCTTACTGTCCCTAGTGCT
TGGATTCTCACCAATAAAAAACGCCCGGCGGCAACCGAGCGTTCTGAACAAATCCAGATGGAGTTCTGAG
GTCATTACTGGATCTATCAACAGGAGTCCAAGCGAGCTCTCGAACCCCAGAGTCCCGCTCAGAAGAACTC
GTCAAGAAGGCGATAGAAGGCGATGCGCTGCGAATCGGGAGCGGCGATACCGTAAAGCACGAGGAAGCGG
TCAGCCCATTCGCCGCCAAGCTCTTCAGCAATATCACGGGTAGCCAACGCTATGTCCTGATAGCGGTCCG
CCACACCCAGCCGGCCACAGTCGATGAATCCAGAAAAGCGGCCATTTTCCACCATGATATTCGGCAAGCA
GGCATCGCCATGGGTCACGACGAGATCCTCGCCGTCGGGCATGCGCGCCTTGAGCCTGGCGAACAGTTCG
GCTGGCGCGAGCCCCTGATGCTCTTCGTCCAGATCATCCTGATCGACAAGACCGGCTTCCATCCGAGTAC
GTGCTCGCTCGATGCGATGTTTCGCTTGGTGGTCGAATGGGCAGGTAGCCGGATCAAGCGTATGCAGCCG
CCGCATTGCATCAGCCATGATGGATACTTTCTCGGCAGGAGCAAGGTGAGATGACAGGAGATCCTGCCCC
GGCACTTCGCCCAATAGCAGCCAGTCCCTTCCCGCTTCAGTGACAACGTCGAGCACAGCTGCGCAAGGAA
CGCCCGTCGTGGCCAGCCACGATAGCCGCGCTGCCTCGTCCTGCAGTTCATTCAGGGCACCGGACAGGTC
GGTCTTGACAAAAAGAACCGGGCGCCCCTGCGCTGACAGCCGGAACACGGCGGCATCAGAGCAGCCGATT
GTCTGTTGTGCCCAGTCATAGCCGAATAGCCTCTCCACCCAAGCGGCCGGAGAACCTGCGTGCAATCCAT
CTTGTTCAATCATGCGAAACGATCCTCATCCTGTCTCTTGATCAGATCATGATCCCCTGCGCCATCAGAT
CCTTGGCGGCAAGAAAGCCATCCAGTTTACTTTGCAGGGCTTCCCAACCTTACCAGAGGGCGCCCCAGCT
GGCAATTCC
Features (pLannotate 1.2.2; 9 found; start..end, strand, type, name):
     13..41      +  promoter       J23119 promoter (fragment): bacterial promoter (Registry of Standard Biological Parts BBa J23119)
     87..764     +  CDS            mRFP1: monomeric derivative of DsRed (Campbell et al., 2002)
    797..868     +  terminator     rrnB T1 terminator: transcription terminator T1 from the E. coli rrnB gene
    884..911     +  terminator     T7Te terminator: phage T7 early transcription terminator
   1442..2392    -  CDS            Rep101: RepA protein needed for replication with the pSC101 origin; rep101
   2440..2662    -  rep_origin     pSC101 ori: low-copy replication origin that requires the Rep101 protein
   3154..3248    -  terminator     lambda t0 terminator: transcription terminator from phage lambda
   3282..4073    -  CDS            neo: KKA2_KLEPN - Also known as kan, nptII. Experimental evidence at protein level: Swiss-Prot protein existence level 1. Resistance to kanamycin, neomycin, paromomycin, ribostamycin, butirosin and gentamicin B. From Klebsiella pneumoniae.
   4105..9       -  CDS            tnpA (fragment) (across the origin): TN5P_ECOLX - Also known as tnp. Experimental evidence at protein level: Swiss-Prot protein existence level 1. Mediates transposition of transposon Tn5 by a 'cut and paste' mechanism. First, the monomeric transposase binds the 19 bp inverted DNA repeats flanking the transposon. Then, dimerization of the DNA- bound transposase creates a synaptic DNA complex. After nicking of the first DNA strand, excision of the transposon proceeds through a series of intermediates. The transposase then mediates the insertion of the transposon at a new site by strand transfer. The activity of the wild- type tran
