[The description below was written by a language model from this plasmid's Addgene catalogue record and pLannotate feature annotations shown in this document.]
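Description:
pBbS11k-RFP is a low-copy bacterial expression plasmid from the BglBrick-compatible pBb vector series, built for constitutive gene expression in Escherichia coli. The sequenced record is about 4.2 kb, in line with a catalogued backbone of roughly 3.6 kb plus a 678 bp insert. Replication depends on the pSC101 origin together with its cognate Rep101 (RepA) initiator protein, which is encoded next to the origin and accounts for the low copy number. Selection is by kanamycin, conferred by a neo/nptII aminoglycoside phosphotransferase gene followed by a lambda t0 terminator. A short fragment annotated as Tn5 transposase lies immediately upstream of the resistance gene and spans the numbering origin. It is most likely residual sequence carried over with the Tn5-derived kanamycin cassette rather than a functional element.

The payload is a synthetic red fluorescent protein gene, annotated as mRFP1, the monomeric derivative of DsRed. It is driven by a small constitutive sigma-70 type promoter from the Anderson (J23xxx) collection. The catalogue entry names this promoter as J23150, whereas the automated annotation reports a partial match to J23119, the consensus parent of that family. These promoters differ at only a few positions, so the annotation probably reflects sequence similarity. Transcription ends at a double terminator made up of rrnB T1 and the phage T7 Te terminator.

RFP acts here as a readily measured reporter and as a placeholder that can be exchanged for a gene of interest using BglBrick-style cloning. The associated publication concerns a tool for selecting and predicting the behaviour of E. coli expression vectors, which suggests the plasmid is one characterised member of a promoter, origin and marker combination set.
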