Addgene plasmid #126180: pBbS11k-RFP
Purpose: Constitutive expression vector for Escherichia coli. BglBrick compatible.
Depositing lab: Nigel Scrutton. Depositing organization: University of Manchester. Publication: SelProm: A Queryable and Predictive Expression Vector Selection Tool for Escherichia coli. Jervis AJ, Carbonell P, Taylor S, Sung R, Dunstan MS, Robinson CJ, Breitling R, Takano E, Scrutton NS. ACS Synth Biol. 2019 Mar 18. doi: 10.1021/acssynbio.8b00399. PubMed 30870592.
Backbone
  Vector backbone: pBb
  Backbone size w/o insert (bp): 3590
  Vector type: Bacterial Expression, Synthetic Biology
Growth in bacteria
  Bacterial resistance: Kanamycin, 50 μg/mL
  Growth temperature: 37°C
  Growth strain: DH5alpha
  Growth instructions: Grow bacterial cultures in 30µM Kanamycin
  Copy number: Low Copy
Gene/Insert
  Gene/Insert name: RFP
  Species: Synthetic
  Insert size (bp): 678
  Promoter: J23150
  Cloning method: Unknown
  Sequencing primers: 5′ CTGCGCCATCAGATCCTTGG
Terms and licenses: Academic/Nonprofit Terms; Industry Terms: Not Available to Industry
Depositor comments: Grow bacterial cultures in 30 micromolar Kanamycin. Cloning method was In-Fusion.
How to cite: pBbS11k-RFP was a gift from Nigel Scrutton (Addgene plasmid # 126180 ; http://n2t.net/addgene:126180 ; RRID:Addgene_126180)
